>Addgene plasmid #161133 | pDONR221-SLC25A15_STOP | addgene full sequence | sequence record 430392 | Addgene NGS Result
CAAATAATGATTTTATTTTGACTGATAGTGACCTGTTCGTTGCAACACATTGATGAGCAATGCTTTTTTA
TAATGCCAACTTTGTACAAAAAAGCAGGCTCCACCATGAAGAGCAACCCTGCCATCCAGGCCGCCATCGA
CCTGACCGCAGGAGCAGCAGGAGGAACCGCATGCGTGCTGACAGGCCAGCCTTTCGATACCATGAAGGTG
AAGATGCAGACATTTCCAGACCTGTACCGGGGCCTGACCGATTGCTGTCTGAAGACATACTCTCAAGTGG
GCTTCAGAGGCTTTTATAAGGGCACATCTCCGGCTTTGATAGCTAACATCGCTGAGAATAGCGTGCTGTT
CATGTGCTATGGCTTTTGTCAGCAGGTGGTGAGGAAGGTGGCCGGCCTGGACAAGCAGGCCAAGCTGTCC
GATCTGCAGAACGCAGCAGCAGGAAGCTTCGCCTCCGCCTTTGCCGCCCTGGTGCTGTGCCCAACCGAGC
TGGTGAAGTGTCGGCTGCAGACCATGTACGAGATGGAGACAAGCGGCAAGATCGCCAAGTCCCAGAATAC
CGTGTGGTCCGTGATCAAGTCTATCCTGCGGAAGGACGGCCCCCTGGGCTTCTATCACGGCCTGAGCTCC
ACACTGCTGAGAGAGGTGCCTGGCTACTTCTTTTTCTTTGGCGGCTATGAGCTGTCTCGGAGCTTCTTTG
CCTCTGGCAGAAGCAAGGACGAGCTGGGACCAGTGCCTCTGATGCTGTCCGGAGGAGTGGGAGGAATCTG
CCTGTGGCTGGCCGTGTACCCCGTGGATTGTATCAAGTCTAGGATCCAGGTGCTGTCCATGTCTGGCAAG
CAGGCCGGCTTCATCCGCACCTTTATCAACGTGGTGAAGAATGAGGGCATCACCGCCCTGTACAGCGGCC
TGAAGCCAACAATGATCAGGGCATTCCCAGCAAACGGCGCCCTGTTTCTGGCCTACGAGTATTCCCGCAA
GCTGATGATGAATCAGCTGGAGGCCTATTAAGACCCAGCTTTCTTGTACAAAGTTGGCATTATAAGAAAG
CATTGCTTATCAATTTGTTGCAACGAACAGGTCACTATCAGTCAAAATAAAATCATTATTTGCCATCCAG
CTGATATCCCCTATAGTGAGTCGTATTACATGGTCATAGCTGTTTCCTGGCAGCTCTGGCCCGTGTCTCA
AAATCTCTGATGTTACATTGCACAAGATAAAAATATATCATCATGAACAATAAAACTGTCTGCTTACATA
AACAGTAATACAAGGGGTGTTATGAGCCATATTCAACGGGAAACGTCGAGGCCGCGATTAAATTCCAACA
TGGATGCTGATTTATATGGGTATAAATGGGCTCGCGATAATGTCGGGCAATCAGGTGCGACAATCTATCG
CTTGTATGGGAAGCCCGATGCGCCAGAGTTGTTTCTGAAACATGGCAAAGGTAGCGTTGCCAATGATGTT
ACAGATGAGATGGTCAGACTAAACTGGCTGACGGAATTTATGCCTCTTCCGACCATCAAGCATTTTATCC
GTACTCCTGATGATGCATGGTTACTCACCACTGCGATCCCCGGAAAAACAGCATTCCAGGTATTAGAAGA
ATATCCTGATTCAGGTGAAAATATTGTTGATGCGCTGGCAGTGTTCCTGCGCCGGTTGCATTCGATTCCT
GTTTGTAATTGTCCTTTTAACAGCGATCGCGTATTTCGTCTCGCTCAGGCGCAATCACGAATGAATAACG
GTTTGGTTGATGCGAGTGATTTTGATGACGAGCGTAATGGCTGGCCTGTTGAACAAGTCTGGAAAGAAAT
GCATAAACTTTTGCCATTCTCACCGGATTCAGTCGTCACTCATGGTGATTTCTCACTTGATAACCTTATT
TTTGACGAGGGGAAATTAATAGGTTGTATTGATGTTGGACGAGTCGGAATCGCAGACCGATACCAGGATC
TTGCCATCCTATGGAACTGCCTCGGTGAGTTTTCTCCTTCATTACAGAAACGGCTTTTTCAAAAATATGG
TATTGATAATCCTGATATGAATAAATTGCAGTTTCATTTGATGCTCGATGAGTTTTTCTAATCAGAATTG
GTTAATTGGTTGTAACACTGGCAGAGCATTACGCTGACTTGACGGGACGGCGCAAGCTCATGACCAAAAT
CCCTTAACGTGAGTTACGCGTCGTTCCACTGAGCGTCAGACCCCGTAGAAAAGATCAAAGGATCTTCTTG
AGATCCTTTTTTTCTGCGCGTAATCTGCTGCTTGCAAACAAAAAAACCACCGCTACCAGCGGTGGTTTGT
TTGCCGGATCAAGAGCTACCAACTCTTTTTCCGAAGGTAACTGGCTTCAGCAGAGCGCAGATACCAAATA
CTGTTCTTCTAGTGTAGCCGTAGTTAGGCCACCACTTCAAGAACTCTGTAGCACCGCCTACATACCTCGC
TCTGCTAATCCTGTTACCAGTGGCTGCTGCCAGTGGCGATAAGTCGTGTCTTACCGGGTTGGACTCAAGA
CGATAGTTACCGGATAAGGCGCAGCGGTCGGGCTGAACGGGGGGTTCGTGCACACAGCCCAGCTTGGAGC
GAACGACCTACACCGAACTGAGATACCTACAGCGTGAGCTATGAGAAAGCGCCACGCTTCCCGAAGGGAG
AAAGGCGGACAGGTATCCGGTAAGCGGCAGGGTCGGAACAGGAGAGCGCACGAGGGAGCTTCCAGGGGGA
AACGCCTGGTATCTTTATAGTCCTGTCGGGTTTCGCCACCTCTGACTTGAGCGTCGATTTTTGTGATGCT
CGTCAGGGGGGCGGAGCCTATGGAAAAACGCCAGCAACGCGGCCTTTTTACGGTTCCTGGCCTTTTGCTG
GCCTTTTGCTCACATGTTCTTTCCTGCGTTATCCCCTGATTCTGTGGATAACCGTATTACCGCCTTTGAG
TGAGCTGATACCGCTCGCCGCAGCCGAACGACCGAGCGCAGCGAGTCAGTGAGCGAGGAAGCGGAAGAGC
GCCCAATACGCAAACCGCCTCTCCCCGCGCGTTGGCCGATTCATTAATGCAGCTGGCACGACAGGTTTCC
CGACTGGAAAGCGGGCAGTGAGCGCAACGCAATTAATACGCGTACCGCTAGCCAGGAAGAGTTTGTAGAA
ACGCAAAAAGGCCATCCGTCAGGATGGCCTTCTGCTTAGTTTGATGCCTGGCAGTTTATGGCGGGCGTCC
TGCCCGCCACCCTCCGGGCCGTTGCTTCACAACGTTCAAATCCGCTCCCGGCGGATTTGTCCTACTCAGG
AGAGCGTTCACCGACAAACAACAGATAAAACGAAAGGCCCAGTCTTCCGACTGAGCCTTTCGTTTTATTT
GATGCCTGGCAGTTCCCTACTCTCGCGTTAACGCTAGCATGGATGTTTTCCCAGTCACGACGTTGTAAAA
CGACGGCCAGTCTTAAGCTCGGGCCC
Features (pLannotate 1.2.2; 10 found; start..end, strand, type, name):
      1..100     +  protein_bind   attL1: mutant version of attL; recombination site for the Gateway® LR reaction LR Clonase™
    106..1008    +  CDS            SLC25A15: ORNT1_HUMAN - Also known as ORC1 From Homo sapiens (Human).
   1013..1112    -  protein_bind   attL2: mutant version of attL; recombination site for the Gateway® LR reaction LR Clonase™
   1130..1148    -  promoter       T7 promoter: promoter for bacteriophage T7 RNA polymerase
   1282..2091    +  CDS            KanR: aminoglycoside phosphotransferase; aph(3')-Ia; confers resistance to kanamycin in bacteria or G418 (Geneticin®) in eukaryotes
   2238..2826    +  rep_origin     ori: high-copy-number ColE1/pMB1/pBR322/pUC origin of replication
   3009..3101    +  CDS            lacI (fragment): lac repressor; lacI; The lac repressor binds to the lac operator to inhibit transcription in E. coli. This inhibition can be relieved by adding lactose or isopropyl-β-D-thiogalactopyranoside (IPTG).
   3156..3183    -  terminator     rrnB T2 terminator: transcription terminator T2 from the E. coli rrnB gene
   3315..3358    +  terminator     rrnB T1 terminator: Escherichia coli rrnB; transcription terminator T1 from the E. coli rrnB gene
   3405..3441    -  CDS            lacZα (fragment): LacZα fragment of β-galactosidase; lacZ fragment
