[The description below was written by a language model from this plasmid's Addgene catalogue record and pLannotate feature annotations shown in this document.]
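Description:
pDONR221-SLC25A15_STOP is a Gateway entry clone built on the pDONR221 backbone, carrying a codon-optimized open reading frame for human SLC25A15 (also known as ORNT1, ORC1 or HHH), a member of the SLC25 solute carrier family. The sequenced plasmid is 3,456 nt. It is maintained in E. coli through a high-copy ColE1/pUC-type origin and selected with kanamycin via an aph(3')-Ia resistance gene. Although the catalogue lists it under mammalian expression, the annotated features show no eukaryotic promoter or polyadenylation signal, so the plasmid serves as a shuttle for the ORF rather than as an expression vector in its own right.

The roughly 900 bp coding sequence sits between attL1 and attL2 sites, the product of a BP recombination into the donor vector. These sites allow directional transfer of the ORF into any attR-containing destination vector through an LR Clonase reaction, letting users choose the promoter, host system and tags. Because this version retains a stop codon at the end of the ORF, it suits expression of the untagged protein or N-terminal fusions, but not C-terminal fusions; the depositor notes that a companion clone without the stop codon exists for that purpose. rrnB T1 and T2 terminators lie upstream of the attL1 side and shield the insert from read-through transcription, while a T7 promoter lies just outside attL2, oriented toward the insert. Short lacI and lacZα fragments are annotated backbone remnants with no evident function. The plasmid belongs to a consortium-generated collection of solute carrier clones intended to support transporter research and drug discovery.
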