Addgene plasmid #161133: pDONR221-SLC25A15_STOP
Purpose: Gateway entry clone with codon-optimized ORF sequence for subcloning into custom expression vectors. Contains a STOP codon at the end of the codon-optimized ORF sequence.
Depositing lab: RESOLUTE Consortium & Giulio Superti-Furga. Depositing organization: CeMM Research Center for Molecular Medicine. Publication: The RESOLUTE consortium: unlocking SLC transporters for drug discovery. Superti-Furga G, Lackner D, Wiedmer T, Ingles-Prieto A, Barbosa B, Girardi E, Goldmann U, Gurtl B, Klavins K, Klimek C, Lindinger S, Lineiro-Retes E, Muller AC, Onstein S, Redinger G, Reil D, Sedlyarov V, Wolf G, Crawford M, Everley R, ... Steppan CM. Nat Rev Drug Discov. 2020 Jul;19(7):429-430. doi: 10.1038/d41573-020-00056-6. PubMed 32265506.
Backbone
  Vector backbone: pDONR221
  Backbone manufacturer: ThermoFisher Scientific
  Backbone size w/o insert (bp): 2550
  Vector type: Mammalian Expression
Growth in bacteria
  Bacterial resistance: Kanamycin, 50 μg/mL
  Growth temperature: 37°C
  Growth strain: NEB Stable
  Copy number: High Copy
Gene/Insert
  Gene/Insert name: SLC25A15 (alt name: ORC1, D13S327, ORNT1, HHH)
  Species: H. sapiens (human)
  Insert size (bp): 906
  Entrez Gene: SLC25A15 (a.k.a. D13S327, HHH, LNC-HC, ORC1, ORNT1)
  Cloning method: Gateway Cloning
  Sequencing primers: 5′ M13-fwd; 3′ M13-rev
Terms and licenses: Academic/Nonprofit Terms; Industry Terms
Depositor comments: This plasmid contains a STOP codon at the end of the codon-optimized ORF. For the version of this plasmid that does not contain a STOP codon, please see Addgene plasmid 131967 For more information on the full Resolute plasmid collection, please see www.addgene.org/depositor-collections/re-solute/. Please provide your feedback on this plasmid to the RESOLUTE consortium by filling out their RESOLUTE repository feedback form: https://forms.office.com/Pages/ResponsePage.aspx?id=0e05yklzmkS7rjFGQL4N7z4feCLQvEJAmVcOCM_u885UN1JJRko0Ukg4TVQwNTZLOUxPQVJWT1NHUCQlQCN0PWcu
How to cite: pDONR221-SLC25A15_STOP was a gift from RESOLUTE Consortium & Giulio Superti-Furga (Addgene plasmid # 161133 ; http://n2t.net/addgene:161133 ; RRID:Addgene_161133)
