>Addgene plasmid #161133 | pDONR221-SLC25A15_STOP | depositor partial sequence | sequence record 312201 | Codon-optimized ORF of SLC25A15
ATGAAGAGCAACCCTGCCATCCAGGCCGCCATCGACCTGACCGCAGGAGCAGCAGGAGGAACCGCATGCG
TGCTGACAGGCCAGCCTTTCGATACCATGAAGGTGAAGATGCAGACATTTCCAGACCTGTACCGGGGCCT
GACCGATTGCTGTCTGAAGACATACTCTCAAGTGGGCTTCAGAGGCTTTTATAAGGGCACATCTCCGGCT
TTGATAGCTAACATCGCTGAGAATAGCGTGCTGTTCATGTGCTATGGCTTTTGTCAGCAGGTGGTGAGGA
AGGTGGCCGGCCTGGACAAGCAGGCCAAGCTGTCCGATCTGCAGAACGCAGCAGCAGGAAGCTTCGCCTC
CGCCTTTGCCGCCCTGGTGCTGTGCCCAACCGAGCTGGTGAAGTGTCGGCTGCAGACCATGTACGAGATG
GAGACAAGCGGCAAGATCGCCAAGTCCCAGAATACCGTGTGGTCCGTGATCAAGTCTATCCTGCGGAAGG
ACGGCCCCCTGGGCTTCTATCACGGCCTGAGCTCCACACTGCTGAGAGAGGTGCCTGGCTACTTCTTTTT
CTTTGGCGGCTATGAGCTGTCTCGGAGCTTCTTTGCCTCTGGCAGAAGCAAGGACGAGCTGGGACCAGTG
CCTCTGATGCTGTCCGGAGGAGTGGGAGGAATCTGCCTGTGGCTGGCCGTGTACCCCGTGGATTGTATCA
AGTCTAGGATCCAGGTGCTGTCCATGTCTGGCAAGCAGGCCGGCTTCATCCGCACCTTTATCAACGTGGT
GAAGAATGAGGGCATCACCGCCCTGTACAGCGGCCTGAAGCCAACAATGATCAGGGCATTCCCAGCAAAC
GGCGCCCTGTTTCTGGCCTACGAGTATTCCCGCAAGCTGATGATGAATCAGCTGGAGGCCTATTAA
